>Addgene plasmid #61744 | PRK5-FLAG-USP13/5-2 | depositor full sequence | sequence record 101054 | USP5(1-1227bp) is fused to USP13 (1261-2592bp) and the whole sequence is inserted into the Sal I and Not I sites of pRK5
TTCGAGCTCGCCCGACATTGATTATTGACTAGTTATTAATAGTAATCAATTACGGGGTCATTAGTTCATA
GCCCATATATGGAGTTCCGCGTTACATAACTTACGGTAAATGGCCCGCCTGGCTGACCGCCCAACGACCC
CCGCCCATTGACGTCAATAATGACGTATGTTCCCATAGTAACGCCAATAGGGACTTTCCATTGACGTCAA
TGGGTGGAGTATTTACGGTAAACTGCCCACTTGGCAGTACATCAAGTGTATCATATGCCAAGTACGCCCC
CTATTGACGTCAATGACGGTAAATGGCCCGCCTGGCATTATGCCCAGTACATGACCTTATGGGACTTTCC
TACTTGGCAGTACATCTACGTATTAGTCATCGCTATTACCATGGTGATGCGGTTTTGGCAGTACATCAAT
GGGCGTGGATAGCGGTTTGACTCACGGGGATTTCCAAGTCTCCACCCCATTGACGTCAATGGGAGTTTGT
TTTGGCACCAAAATCAACGGGACTTTCCAAAATGTCGTAACAACTCCGCCCCATTGACGCAAATGGGCGG
TAGGCGTGTACGGTGGGAGGTCTATATAAGCAGAGCTCGTTTAGTGAACCGTCAGATCGCCTGGAGACGC
CATCCACGCTGTTTTGACCTCCATAGAAGACACCGGGACCGATCCAGCCTCCGCGGCCGGGAACGGTGCA
TTGGAACGCGGATTCCCCGTGCCAAGAGTGACGTAAGTACCGCCTATAGAGTCTATAGGCCCACCCCCTT
GGCTTCGTTAGAACGCGGCTACAATTAATACATAACCTTATGTATCATACACATACGATTTAGGTGACAC
TATAGAATAACATCCACTTTGCCTTTCTCTCCACAGGTGTCCACTCCCAGGTCCAACTGCACCTCGGTTC
TAAGCTTGCCGCCATGGACTACAAGGACGACGATGACAAGGGGTCGACAATGGCGGAGCTGAGTGAGGAG
GCGCTGCTGTCAGTATTACCGACGATCCGGGTCCCTAAGGCTGGAGACCGGGTCCACAAAGACGAGTGCG
CCTTCTCCTTCGACACGCCGGAGTCTGAGGGGGGCCTCTACATCTGTATGAACACGTTTCTGGGCTTTGG
GAAACAGTATGTGGAGAGACATTTCAATAAGACCGGCCAGCGAGTCTACTTGCACCTCCGGCGGACCCGG
CGCCCGAAAGAGGAGGACCCTGCTACAGGCACTGGAGACCCACCCCGGAAGAAGCCCACGCGGCTGGCTA
TTGGTGTTGAAGGCGGGTTTGACCTTAGCGAGGAGAAGTTTGAATTAGACGAGGATGTGAAGATTGTCAT
TTTGCCAGATTACCTGGAGATTGCCCGGGATGGACTGGGGGGACTGCCTGACATTGTCAGAGATCGGGTG
ACCAGTGCAGTGGAGGCCCTACTGTCGGCCGACTCAGCCTCCCGCAAGCAGGAGGTGCAGGCATGGGATG
GGGAAGTACGGCAGGTGTCTAAGCATGCCTTCAGCCTCAAGCAGTTGGACAACCCTGCTCGAATCCCTCC
CTGTGGCTGGAAGTGCTCCAAGTGTGACATGAGAGAGAACCTGTGGCTCAACCTGACTGATGGCTCCATC
CTCTGTGGGCGACGCTACTTCGATGGCAGTGGGGGCAACAACCACGCTGTGGAGCACTACCGAGAGACAG
GCTACCCGTTAGCTGTCAAGCTGGGCACCATCACCCCTGATGGAGCTGACGTGTACTCATATGATGAGGA
TGACATGGTCCTGGACCCCAGCCTGGCTGAGCACCTGTCCCACTTCGGCATCGACATGCTGAAGATGCAG
AAGACAGACAAGACGATGACTGAGTTGGAGATAGACATGAACCAGCGGATTGGTGAATGGGAGCTGATCC
AGGAGTCAGGTGTGCCACTCAAGCCCCTGTTTGGGCCTGGCTACACAGGCATCCGGAACCTGGGTAACAG
CTGCTACCTCAACTCTGTGGTCCAGGTGCTCTTCAGCATCCCTGACTTCCAGAGGAAGTATGTGGATAAG
CTGGAGAAGATCTTCCAGAATGCCCCGACGGACCCTACCCAGGATTTCAGCACCCAGGTGGCCAAGCTGG
GCCATGGCCTTCTCTCCGGGGAGTATTCCAAGCCAGTACCGGAGTCGGGCGATGGGGAGCGGGTGCCAGA
ACAGAAGGAAGTTCAACAGAACGGGATCTCTCCGCGCATGTTTAAGGCCTTTGTAAGCAAGAGCCACCCG
GAATTCTCCTCTAACAGGCAGCAAGATGCCCAGGAATTCTTCTTGCACCTGGTGAATCTAGTAGAGAGGA
ACCGCATCGGCTCAGAAAACCCAAGCGATGTTTTTCGTTTTTTGGTGGAAGAACGCATTCAGTGCTGTCA
GACCCGGAAAGTCCGCTACACGGAGAGGGTGGATTACCTGATGCAGTTACCTGTGGCCATGGAGGCGGCA
ACCAACAAGGATGAACTGATCGCTTATGAACTAACGAGAAGGGAAGCAGAAGCAAACAGAAGACCCCTTC
CTGAGTTGGTACGTGCCAAGATACCATTTAGTGCCTGCCTTCAGGCCTTCTCTGAACCAGAAAATGTTGA
TGATTTCTGGAGCAGTGCCCTACAAGCAAAGTCTGCGGGTGTGAAAACATCTCGCTTTGCTTCATTCCCT
GAATACTTGGTAGTGCAGATAAAGAAGTTCACTTTTGGTCTTGACTGGGTTCCCAAAAAATTTGATGTTT
CTATTGATATGCCAGACCTACTTGATATCAACCATCTCCGAGCCAGGGGGTTACAGCCAGGAGAGGAAGA
ACTTCCAGACATCAGCCCCCCCATAGTCATTCCTGATGACTCAAAAGATCGCCTGATGAACCAATTGATA
GACCCATCAGACATCGATGAGTCATCAGTGATGCAGCTGGCCGAGATGGGTTTCCCGCTGGAAGCATGTC
GCAAGGCTGTGTACTTCACTGGAAATATGGGCGCCGAGGTGGCCTTCAACTGGATCATTGTTCACATGGA
AGAGCCAGATTTTGCTGAGCCGCTGACCATGCCTGGTTATGGAGGGGCAGCTTCTGCTGGAGCCTCTGTT
TTTGGTGCTTCTGGACTGGATAACCAACCTCCAGAGGAAATCGTAGCTATCATCACCTCCATGGGATTTC
AGCGAAATCAGGCTATTCAGGCACTACGAGCAACGAATAATAACCTGGAAAGAGCACTGGATTGGATCTT
TAGCCACCCTGAGTTTGAAGAAGACAGTGATTTTGTGATTGAGATGGAGAATAATGCCAATGCAAACATT
ATTTCTGAGGCCAAGCCCGAAGGACCTAGAGTCAAGGATGGATCTGGAACATATGAGCTATTTGCATTCA
TCAGTCACATGGGAACATCCACAATGAGTGGTCATTACATTTGCCATATCAAAAAGGAAGGAAGATGGGT
GATTTACAATGACCACAAAGTTTGTGCCTCAGAAAGGCCCCCTAAAGACCTGGGCTACATGTACTTTTAC
CGCAGGATACCAAGCTAAGCGGCCGCTCGAGCATGCATCTAGAGGGCCCTATTCTATAGTGTCACCTAAA
TGCTAGAGCTCGCTGATCAGCCTCGACTGTGCCTTCTAGTTGCCAGCCATCTGTTGTTTGCCCCTCCCCC
GTGCCTTCCTTGACCCTGGAAGGTGCCACTCCCACTGTCCTTTCCTAATAAAATGAGGAAATTGCATCGC
ATTGTCTGAGTAGGTGTCATTCTATTCTGGGGGGTGGGGTGGGGCAGGACAGCAAGGGGGAGGATTGGGA
AGACAATAGCAGGCATGCTGGGGATGCGGTGGGCTCTATGGCTTCTGAGGCGGAAAGAACCAGCTGGGGC
TCTAGGGGGTATCCCC
[124 nt withheld, positions 3867-3990]
C
[91 nt withheld, positions 3992-4082]
A
[49 nt withheld, positions 4084-4132]
CCTTTGACGTTGGAGTCCACGTTCTTT
[37 nt withheld, positions 4160-4196]
ACCCTATCTCGGTCTATTCTTTTGATTTATAAGGGATTTTGCCGATTTCGGCCTATTGGTTAAAAAATGA
GCTGATTTAACAAAAATTTAACGCGAATTAATTCTGTGGAATGTGTGTCAGTTAGGGTGTGGAAAGTCCC
CAGGCTCCCCAGCAGGCAGAAGTATGCAAAGCATGCATCTCAATTAGTCAGCAACCAGGTGTGGAAAGTC
CCCAGGCTCCCCAGCAGGCAGAAGTATGCAAAGCATGCATCTCAATTAGTCAGCAACCATAGTCACGCCC
CTAACTCCGCCCATCCCGCCCCTAACTCCGCCCAGTTCCGCCCATTCTCCGCCCCATGGCTGACTAATTT
TTTTTTATTTATGCAGAGGCCGAGGCCGCCTCGGCCTCTGAGCTATTCCAGAAGTAGTGAGGAGGCTTTT
TTGGAGGCCTAGGCTTTTGCAAAAAGCTGTTAACAGCTTGGCACTGGCCGTCGTTTTACAACGTCGTGAC
TGGGAAAACCCTGGCGTTACCCAACTTAATCGCCTTGCAGCACATCCCCCTTTCGCCAGCTGGCGTAATA
GCGAAGAGGCCCGCACCGATCGCCCTTCCCAACAGTTGCGCAGCCTGAATGGCGAATGGCGCCTGATGCG
GTATTTTCTCCTTACGCATCTGTGCGGTATTTCACACCGCATA
[142 nt withheld, positions 4870-5011]
C
[141 nt withheld, positions 5013-5153]
CCTTTGACGTTGGAGTCCACGTTCTTT
[37 nt withheld, positions 5181-5217]
ACCCTATCTCGGGCTATTCTTTTGATTTATAAGGGATTTTGCCGATTTCGGCCTATTGGTTAAAAAATGA
GCTGATTTAACAAAAATTTAACGCGAATTTTAACAAAATATTAACGTTTACAATTTTATGGTGCACTCTC
AGTACAATCTGCTCTGATGCCGCATAGTTAAGCCAGCCCCGACACCCGCCAACACCCGCTGACGCGCCCT
GACGGGCTTGTCTGCTCCCGGCATCCGCTTACAGACAAGCTGTGACCGTCTCCGGGAGCTGCATGTGTCA
GAGGTTTTCACCGTCATCACCGAAACGCGCGAGACGAAAGGGCCTCGTGATACGCCTATTTTTATAGGTT
AATGTCATGATAATAATGGTTTCTTAGACGTCAGGTGGCACTTTTCGGGGAAATGTGCGCGGAACCCCTA
TTTTGTTTATTTTTCTAAATACATTCAAATATGTATCCGCTCATGAGACAATAACCCTGATAAATGCTTC
AATAATATTGAAAAAGGAAGAGTATGAGTATTCAACATTTCCGTGTCGCCCTTATTCCCTTTTTTGCGGC
ATTTTGCCTTCCTGTTTTTGCTCACCCAGAAACGCTGGTGAAAGTAAAAGATGCTGAAGATCAGTTGGGT
GCACGAGTGGGTTACATCGAACTGGATCTCAACAGCGGTAAGATCCTTGAGAGTTTTCGCCCCGAAGAAC
GTTTTCCAATGATGAGCACTTTTAAAGTTCTGCTATGTGGCGCGGTATTATCCCGTATTGACGCCGGGCA
AGAGCAACTCGGTCGCCGCATACACTATTCTCAGAATGACTTGGTTGAGTACTCACCAGTCACAGAAAAG
CATCTTACGGATGGCATGACAGTAAGAGAATTATGCAGTGCTGCCATAACCATGAGTGATAACACTGCGG
CCAACTTACTTCTGACAACGATCGGAGGACCGAAGGAGCTAACCGCTTTTTTGCACAACATGGGGGATCA
TGTAACTCGCCTTGATCGTTGGGAACCGGAGCTGAATGAAGCCATACCAAACGACGAGCGTGACACCACG
ATGCCTGTAGCAATGGCAACAACGTTGCGCAAACTATTAACTGGCGAACTACTTACTCTAGCTTCCCGGC
AACAATTAATAGACTGGATGGAGGCGGATAAAGTTGCAGGACCACTTCTGCGCTCGGCCCTTCCGGCTGG
CTGGTTTATTGCTGATAAATCTGGAGCCGGTGAGCGTGGGTCTCGCGGTATCATTGCAGCACTGGGGCCA
GATGGTAAGCCCTCCCGTATCGTAGTTATCTACACGACGGGGAGTCAGGCAACTATGGATGAACGAAATA
GACAGATCGCTGAGATAGGTGCCTCACTGATTAAGCATTGGTAACTGTCAGACCAAGTTTACTCATATAT
ACTTTAGATTGATTTAAAACTTCATTTTTAATTTAAAAGGATCTAGGTGAAGATCCTTTTTGATAATCTC
ATGACCAAAATCCCTTAACGTGAGTTTTCGTTCCACTGAGCGTCAGACCCCGTAGAAAAGATCAAAGGAT
CTTCTTGAGATCCTTTTTTTCTGCGCGTAATCTGCTGCTTGCAAACAAAAAAACCACCGCTACCAGCGGT
GGTTTGTTTGCCGGATCAAGAGCTACCAACTCTTTTTCCGAAGGTAACTGGCTTCAGCAGAGCGCAGATA
CCAAATACTGTTCTTCTAGTGTAGCCGTAGTTAGGCCACCACTTCAAGAACTCTGTAGCACCGCCTACAT
ACCTCGCTCTGCTAATCCTGTTACCAGTGGCTGCTGCCAGTGGCGATAAGTCGTGTCTTACCGGGTTGGA
CTCAAGACGATAGTTACCGGATAAGGCGCAGCGGTCGGGCTGAACGGGGGGTTCGTGCACACAGCCCAGC
TTGGAGCGAACGACCTACACCGAACTGAGATACCTACAGCGTGAGCTATGAGAAAGCGCCACGCTTCCCG
AAGGGAGAAAGGCGGACAGGTATCCGGTAAGCGGCAGGGTCGGAACAGGAGAGCGCACGAGGGAGCTTCC
AGGGGGAAACGCCTGGTATCTTTATAGTCCTGTCGGGTTTCGCCACCTCTGACTTGAGCGTCGATTTTTG
TGATGCTCGTCAGGGGGGCGGAGCCTATGGAAAAACGCCAGCAACGCGGCCTTTTTACGGTTCCTGGCCT
TTTGCTGGCCTTTTGCTCACATGTCTTCCTGCGTATCCNNGATTCTGTGGATACCGTATTACCGCCTTTG
AGTGAGCTGATACCGCTCGCCGCAGCCGAACGACCGAGCGCAGCGAGTCAGTGAGCGAGGAAGCGGAAGA
GCGCCCAATACGCAAACCGCCTCTCCCCGCGCGTTGGCCGATTCATTAATGCAGCTGGCACGACAGGTTT
CCCGACTGGAAAGCGGGCAGTGAGCGCAACGCAATTAATGTGAGTTAGCTCACTCATTAGGCACCCCAGG
CTTTACACTTTATGCTTCCGGCTCGTATGTTGTGTGGAATTGTGAGCGGATAACAATTTCACACAGGAAA
CAGCTATGACATGATTACGAATTAA
Features (pLannotate 1.2.2; 24 found; start..end, strand, type, name):
     14..393     +  enhancer       CMV enhancer: human cytomegalovirus immediate early enhancer
    394..597     +  promoter       CMV promoter: human cytomegalovirus (CMV) immediate early promoter
    733..776     +  intron         CMV intron (fragment): modified intron A from human cytomegalovirus
    828..846     +  promoter       SP6 promoter: promoter for bacteriophage SP6 RNA polymerase
    850..887     +  CDS            IgH signal sequence (fragment): signal sequence from the mouse immunoglobulin heavy chain variable region
    930..950     +  CDS            FLAG (fragment): FLAG® epitope tag, followed by an enterokinase cleavage site
    960..3515    +  CDS            USP5: UBP5_HUMAN - Also known as ISOT. Experimental evidence at protein level: Swiss-Prot protein existence level 1. Cleaves linear and branched multiubiquitin polymers with a marked preference for branched polymers. Involved in unanchored 'Lys- 48'-linked polyubiquitin disassembly. Binds linear and 'Lys-63'-linked polyubiquitin with a lower affinity. Knock-down of USP5 causes the accumulation of p53/TP53 and an increase in p53/TP53 transcriptional activity because the unanchored polyubiquitin that accumulates is able to compete with ubiquitinated p53/TP53 but not with MDM2 for proteasomal recogniti
   3553..3571    -  promoter       SP6 promoter: promoter for bacteriophage SP6 RNA polymerase
   3597..3821    +  polyA_signal   bGH poly(A) signal: bovine growth hormone polyadenylation signal
   3825..3846    +  promoter       SV40 promoter (fragment): SV40 enhancer and early promoter
   3867..4295    +  rep_origin     f1 ori (sequence partly withheld): f1 bacteriophage origin of replication; arrow indicates direction of (+) strand synthesis
   4309..4639    +  promoter       SV40 promoter: SV40 enhancer and early promoter
   4658..4812    +  CDS            lacZα (fragment): LacZα fragment of β-galactosidase; lacZ fragment
   4818..4869    -  misc_feature   bom (fragment): basis of mobility region from pBR322
   4888..5268    +  rep_origin     M13 ori (sequence partly withheld): M13 bacteriophage origin of replication; arrow indicates direction of (+) strand synthesis
   5344..5393    -  misc_feature   bom (fragment): basis of mobility region from pBR322
   5495..5530    -  CDS            rop (fragment): Rop protein, which maintains plasmids at low copy number; rop
   5639..5730    +  promoter       AmpR promoter: bla
   5731..6591    +  CDS            AmpR: β-lactamase; bla; confers resistance to ampicillin, carbenicillin, and related antibiotics
   6762..7350    +  rep_origin     ori: high-copy-number ColE1/pMB1/pBR322/pUC origin of replication
   7528..7620    +  CDS            lacI (fragment): lac repressor; lacI; The lac repressor binds to the lac operator to inhibit transcription in E. coli. This inhibition can be relieved by adding lactose or isopropyl-β-D-thiogalactopyranoside (IPTG).
   7633..7654    +  protein_bind   CAP binding site: CAP binding activates transcription in the presence of cAMP. E. coli catabolite activator protein
   7669..7699    +  promoter       lac promoter: promoter for the E. coli lac operon
   7707..7723    +  protein_bind   lac operator: The lac repressor binds to the lac operator to inhibit transcription in E. coli. This inhibition can be relieved by adding lactose or isopropyl-β-D-thiogalactopyranoside (IPTG). lac repressor encoded by lacI
