[The description below was written by a language model from this plasmid's Addgene catalogue record and pLannotate feature annotations shown in this document.]
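Description:
PRK5-FLAG-USP13/5-2 is a mammalian expression plasmid built on the pRK5 backbone that produces an N-terminally FLAG-tagged chimeric human deubiquitinase. It is about 7.8 kb in total, is maintained in E. coli as a high-copy plasmid through a ColE1/pUC-type origin, and is selected with ampicillin via the β-lactamase gene. The backbone also carries f1 and M13 phage origins, an SV40 enhancer/early promoter region, and assorted remnants of cloning-vector sequence (lacZα, lacI, rop and bom fragments, lac promoter/operator) that have no evident role in the expression cassette. No mammalian selection marker is annotated, which suits transient transfection.

The expression unit consists of the human cytomegalovirus immediate early enhancer and promoter, a short fragment of CMV intron A and an SP6 promoter, followed by the backbone-encoded FLAG epitope and the roughly 2.56 kb insert cloned between retained SalI and NotI sites, with a bovine growth hormone polyadenylation signal downstream. A short fragment resembling an immunoglobulin heavy chain signal sequence is annotated upstream of the tag, but the record does not indicate that it is functional. The insert fuses residues 1–409 of USP5 to residues 421–864 of USP13. The automated annotation labels the whole open reading frame as USP5, presumably reflecting the similarity of these two related enzymes rather than the true composition of the C-terminal half.

Such a domain-swap construct allows functions to be assigned to particular regions of USP13 versus USP5. The associated study concerns USP13 counteracting gp78 in ER-associated degradation, and the FLAG tag enables detection or immunoprecipitation of the chimera.
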