Addgene plasmid #61744: PRK5-FLAG-USP13/5-2
Purpose: express N-terminally FLAG tagged human chimera USP13/5-2
Depositing lab: Yihong Ye. Depositing organization: National Institute of Diabetes & Digestive & Kidney Diseases (NIDDK). Publication: USP13 antagonizes gp78 to maintain functionality of a chaperone in ER-associated degradation. Liu Y, Soetandyo N, Lee JG, Liu L, Xu Y, Clemons WM Jr, Ye Y. Elife. 2014;3:e01369. doi: 10.7554/eLife.01369. Epub 2014 Jan 14. PubMed 24424410.
Backbone
  Vector backbone: pRK5
  Backbone size w/o insert (bp): 5204
  Total vector size (bp): 7762
  Vector type: Mammalian Expression
Growth in bacteria
  Bacterial resistance: Ampicillin, 100 μg/mL
  Growth temperature: 37°C
  Growth strain: Top10
  Copy number: High Copy
Gene/Insert
  Gene/Insert name: USP13/5-2 chimera
  Species: H. sapiens (human); USP13/5-2 chimera
  Insert size (bp): 2559
  Mutation: USP5 (1-409aa) fused to USP13 (421-864aa)
  GenBank ID: NM_003481.2 NM_003940.2
  Entrez Gene: USP5 (a.k.a. ISOT); USP13 (a.k.a. ISOT3, IsoT-3)
  Promoter: CMV
  Tag / fusion protein: FLAG (N terminal on backbone)
  Cloning method: Restriction Enzyme; 5′ cloning site SalI (not destroyed); 3′ cloning site NotI (not destroyed)
  Sequencing primers: 5′ CGCAAATGGGCGGTAGGCGTG; 3′ CTCTAGCATTTAGGTGAC
Terms and licenses: Academic/Nonprofit Terms; Industry Terms: Not Available to Industry
How to cite: PRK5-FLAG-USP13/5-2 was a gift from Yihong Ye (Addgene plasmid # 61744 ; http://n2t.net/addgene:61744 ; RRID:Addgene_61744)
