>Addgene plasmid #61744 | PRK5-FLAG-USP13/5-2 | addgene partial sequence | sequence record 103690 | pMT2-F 5'-TTGCCTTTCTCTCCACAGGT-3'
AGCTTGCCGCCATGGACTACAAGGACGACGATGACAAGGGGTCGACAATGGCGGAGCTGAGTGAGGAGGC
GCTGCTGTCAGTATTACCGACGATCCGGGTCCCTAAGGCTGGAGACCGGGTCCACAAAGACGAGTGCGCC
TTCTCCTTCGACACGCCGGAGTCTGAGGGGGGCCTCTACATCTGTATGAACACGTTTCTGGGCTTTGGGA
AACAGTATGTGGAGAGACATTTCAATAAGACCGGCCAGCGAGTCTACTTGCACCTCCGGCGGACCCGGCG
CCCGAAAGAGGAGGACCCTGCTACAGGCACTGGAGACCCACCCCGGAAGAAGCCCACGCGGCTGGCTATT
GGTGTTGAAGGCGGGTTTGACCTTAGCGAGGAGAAGTTTGAATTAGACGAGGATGTGAAGATTGTCATTT
TGCCAGATTACCTGGAGATTGCCCGGGATGGACTGGGGGGACTGCCTGACATTGTCAGAGATCGGGTGAC
CAGTGCAGTGGAGGCCCTACTGTCGGCCGACTCAGCCTCCCGCAAGCAGGAGGTGCAGGCATGGGATGGG
GAAGTACGGCAGGTGTCTAAGCATGCCTTCAGCCTCAAGCAGTTGGACAACCCTGCTCGAATCCCTCCCT
GTGGCTGGAAGTGCTCCAAGTGTGACATGAGAGAGAACCTGTGGCTCAACCTGACTGATGGCTCCATCCT
CTGTGGGCGACGCTACTTCGATGGCAGTGGGGGCAACAACCACGCTGTGGAGCACTACCGAGAGACAGGC
TACCCGTTAGCTGTCAAGCTGGGCACCATCACCCCTGATGGAGCTGACGTGTACTCATATGATGAGGATG
ACATGGTCCTGGACCCCAGCCTGGCTGAGCACCTGTCCCACTTCGGCATCGACATGCTGAAGATGCAGAA
GACAGACAAGACGATGACTGAGTTGGAGATAGACATGAA
