>Addgene plasmid #61744 | PRK5-FLAG-USP13/5-2 | addgene partial sequence | sequence record 103855 | BGH-rev 5'-TAGAAGGCACAGTCGAGG-3'
AATAGGGCCCTCTAGATGCATGCTCGAGCGGCCGCTTAGCTTGGTATCCTGCGGTAAAAGTACATGTAGC
CCAGGTCTTTAGGGGGCCTTTCTGAGGCACAAACTTTGTGGTCATTGTAAATCACCCATCTTCCTTCCTT
TTTGATATGGCAAATGTAATGACCACTCATTGTGGATGTTCCCATGTGACTGATGAATGCAAATAGCTCA
TATGTTCCAGATCCATCCTTGACTCTAGGTCCTTCGGGCTTGGCCTCAGAAATAATGTTTGCATTGGCAT
TATTCTCCATCTCAATCACAAAATCACTGTCTTCTTCAAACTCAGGGTGGCTAAAGATCCAATCCAGTGC
TCTTTCCAGGTTATTATTCGTTGCTCGTAGTGCCTGAATAGCCTGATTTCGCTGAAATCCCATGGAGGTG
ATGATAGCTACGATTTCCTCTGGAGGTTGGTTATCCAGTCCAGAAGCACCAAAAACAGAGGCTCCAGCAG
AAGCTGCCCCTCCATAACCAGGCATGGTCAGCGGCTCAGCAAAATCTGGCTCTTCCATGTGAACAATGAT
CCAGTTGAAGGCCACCTCGGCGCCCATATTTCCAGTGAAGTACACAGCCTTGCGACATGCTTCCAGCGGG
AAACCCATCTCGGCCAGCTGCATCACTGATGACTCATCGATGTCTGATGGGTCTATCAATTGGTTCATCA
GGCGATCTTTTGAGTCATCAGGAATGACTATGGGGGGGCTGATGTCTGGAAGTTCTTCCTCTCCTGGCTG
TAACCCCCTGGCTCGGAGATGGTTGATATCAAGTAGGTCTGGCATATCAATAGAA
